>Addgene plasmid #157607 | pD649-HAsp-DSCAML1(Trunc1)-COMP5AP-AviTag-9xHis | depositor full sequence | sequence record 304323 | Full Sequence
TTTCAATATTATTGAAGCATTTATCAGGGTTATTGTCTCATGAGCGGATACATATTTGAATGTATTTAGA
AAAATAAACAAATAGGGGTCAGTGTTACAACCAATTAACCAATTCTGAACATTATCGCGAGCCCATTTAT
ACCTGAATATGGCTCATAACACCCCTTGCTCATGACCAAAATCCCTTAACGTGAGTTACGCGCGCGTCGT
TCCACTGAGCGTCAGACCCCGTAGAAAAGATCAAAGGATCTTCTTGAGATCCTTTTTTTCTGCGCGTAAT
CTGCTGCTTGCAAACAAAAAAACCACCGCTACCAGCGGTGGTTTGTTTGCCGGATCAAGAGCTACCAACT
CTTTTTCCGAAGGTAACTGGCTTCAGCAGAGCGCAGATACCAAATACTGTTCTTCTAGTGTAGCCGTAGT
TAGCCCACCACTTCAAGAACTCTGTAGCACCGCCTACATACCTCGCTCTGCTAATCCTGTTACCAGTGGC
TGCTGCCAGTGGCGATAAGTCGTGTCTTACCGGGTTGGACTCAAGACGATAGTTACCGGATAAGGCGCAG
CGGTCGGGCTGAACGGGGGGTTCGTGCACACAGCCCAGCTTGGAGCGAACGACCTACACCGAACTGAGAT
ACCTACAGCGTGAGCTATGAGAAAGCGCCACGCTTCCCGAAGGGAGAAAGGCGGACAGGTATCCGGTAAG
CGGCAGGGTCGGAACAGGAGAGCGCACGAGGGAGCTTCCAGGGGGAAACGCCTGGTATCTTTATAGTCCT
GTCGGGTTTCGCCACCTCTGACTTGAGCGTCGATTTTTGTGATGCTCGTCAGGGGGGCGGAGCCTATGGA
AAAACGCCAGCAACGCGGCCTTTTTACGGTTCCTGGCCTTTTGCTGGCCTTTTGCTCACATGTTCTTTCC
TGCGTTATCCCCTGATTCTGTGGATAACCGTATTACCGCCTTTGAGTGAGCTGATACCGCTCGCCGCAGC
CGAACGACCGAGCGCAGCGAGTCAGTGAGCGAGGAAGCGGAAGGCGAGAGTAGGGAACTGCCAGGCATCA
AACTAAGCAGAAGGCCCCTGACGGATGGCCTTTTTGCGTTTCTACAAACTCTTTCTGTGTTGTAAAACGA
CGGCCAGTCTTAAGCTCGGGCCCCCTGGGCGGTTCTGATAACGAGTAATCGTTAATCCGCAAATAACGTA
AAAACCCGCTTCGGCGGGTTTTTTTATGGGGGGAGTTTAGGGAAAGAGCATTTGTCAGAATATTTAAGGG
CGCCTGTCACTTTGCTTGATATATGAGAATTATTTAACCTTATAAATGAGAAAAAAGCAACGCACTTTAA
ATAAGATACGTTGCTTTTTCGATTGATGAACACCTATAATTAAACTATTCATCTATTATTTATGATTTTT
TGTATATACAATATTTCTAGTTTGTTAAAGAGAATTAAGAAAATAAATCTCGAAAATAATAAAGGGAAAA
TCAGTTTTTGATATCAAAATTATACATGTCAACGATAATACAAAATATAATACAAACTATAAGATGTTAT
CAGTATTTATTATCATTTAGAATAAATTTTGTGTCGCCCTTAATTGTGAGCGGATAACAATTACGAGCTT
CATGCACAGTGGCGTTGACTCAATATTGGCCATTAGCCATATTATTCATTGGTTATATAGCATAAATCAA
TATTGGCTATTGGCCATTGCATACGTTGTATCTATATCATAATATGTACATTTATATTGGCTCATGTCCA
ATATGACCGCCATGTTGGCATTGATTATTGACTAGTTATTAATAGTAATCAATTACGGGGTCATTAGTTC
ATAGCCCATATATGGAGTTCCGCGTTACATAACTTACGGTAAATGGCCCGCCTGGCTGACCGCCCAACGA
CCCCCGCCCATTGACGTCAATAATGACGTATGTTCCCATAGTAACGCCAATAGGGACTTTCCATTGACGT
CAATGGGTGGAGTATTTACGGTAAACTGCCCACTTGGCAGTACATCAAGTGTATCATATGCCAAGTACGC
CCCCTATTGACGTCAATGACGGTAAATGGCCCGCCTGGCATTATGCCCAGTACATGACCTTATGGGACTT
TCCTACTTGGCAGTACATCTACGTATTAGTCATCGCTATTACCATGGTGATGCGGTTTTGGCAGTACATC
AATGGGCGTGGATAGCGGTTTGACTCACGGGGATTTCCAAGTCTCCACCCCATTGACGTCAATGGGAGTT
TGTTTTGGCACCAAAATCAACGGGACTTTCCAAAATGTCGTAACAACTCCGCCCCATTGACGCAAATGGG
CGGTAGGCGTGTACGGTGGGAGGTCTATATAAGCAGAGCTCGTTTAGTGAACCGTCAGATCGCCTGGAGA
CGCCATCCACGCTGTTTTGACCTCCATAGAAGACACCGGGACCGATCCAGCCTCCGCGGCCGGGAACGGT
GCATTGGAACGCGGATTCCCCGTGCCAAGAGTGACGTAAGTACCGCCTATAGAGTCTATAGGCCCACCCC
CTTGGCTTCGTTAGAACGCGGCTACAATTAATACATAACCTTATGTATCATACACATACGATTTAGGTGA
CACTATAGAATAACATCCACTTTGCCTTTCTCTCCACAGGTGTCCACTCCCAGGTCCAACTGCACCTCGG
TTCTATCGAAAACGCGCCTGCTAGCGCCACCATGAAGACCATCATTGCCCTGAGCTACATCTTCTGCCTG
GTGTTCGCTGCGGCCGCCGAAGATGTGGGCACAAGCCTGTACTTCGTGAACGACAGCCTGCAGCAAGTGA
CCTTTAGCAGCTCTGTGGGCGTCGTGGTTCCTTGTCCTGCTGCTGGATCTCCATCTGCCGCTCTGAGATG
GTATCTGGCCACCGGCGACGACATCTACGATGTGCCTCACATTAGACACGTGCACGCCAATGGCACCCTG
CAGCTGTACCCTTTTAGCCCCAGCGCCTTCAACAGCTTCATCCACGACAACGACTATTTCTGCACCGCCG
AGAACGCCGCTGGCAAGATCAGATCCCCTAACATCAGAGTGAAGGCCGTGTTCCGCGAGCCTTACACCGT
CAGAGTGGAAGATCAGCGGAGCATGAGAGGCAACGTGGCCGTGTTTAAGTGTCTGATCCCCAGCAGCGTG
CAAGAGTACGTGTCCGTGGTGTCCTGGGAGAAAGACACCGTGTCTATCATCCCCGAGCACCGGTTCTTCA
TCACATACCACGGCGGCCTGTACATCAGCGACGTGCAGAAAGAAGATGCCCTGAGCACCTACCGGTGCAT
CACCAAGCACAAGTACAGCGGCGAGACAAGACAGAGCAATGGCGCCAGACTGAGCGTGACAGATCCTGCC
GAGAGCATCCCTACCATCCTGGATGGCTTCCACAGCCAAGAAGTGTGGGCCGGACATACCGTGGAACTGC
CTTGTACAGCCAGCGGCTACCCCATTCCTGCCATCAGATGGCTGAAGGACGGTAGACCTCTGCCTGCCGA
TAGCCGGTGGACAAAGAGAATCACCGGCCTGACCATCTCCGACCTGAGAACAGAGGATAGCGGCACCTAC
ATCTGCGAAGTGACCAATACCTTTGGCAGCGCCGAGGCCACAGGCATCCTGATGGTTATTGACCCTCTGC
ACGTGACCCTGACACCTAAGAAGCTGAAAACCGGCATCGGCTCCACCGTGATCCTGTCTTGTGCTCTGAC
CGGCTCTCCCGAGTTCACCATCAGGTGGTACAGAAACACCGAGCTGGTGCTGCCTGACGAGGCCATCTCT
ATCAGAGGCCTGAGCAACGAGACACTGCTGATCACAAGCGCCCAGAAGTCTCACAGCGGCGCCTACCAGT
GCTTTGCCACAAGAAAAGCCCAGACAGCCCAGGACTTCGCCATCATTGCCCTGGAAGATGGCACCCCTAG
AATCGTGTCCAGCTTCAGCGAGAAGGTGGTCAACCCTGGCGAGCAGTTTTCTCTGATGTGTGCCGCTAAA
GGCGCCCCTCCACCTACAGTGACATGGGCCCTCGATGATGAGCCCATCGTCAGAGATGGCAGCCACAGGA
CCAACCAGTACACCATGTCCGATGGCACCACCATCAGCCACATGAACGTGACAGGCCCACAGATAAGAGA
TGGCGGCGTGTACAGATGCACAGCCAGAAATCTCGTGGGCTCCGCCGAGTACCAGGCCAGAATCAATGTT
CGGGGCCCTCCTAGCATCCGGGCCATGAGAAATATTACAGCCGTGGCCGGCAGAGACACCCTGATCAATT
GCAGAGTGATCGGCTACCCTTACTACAGCATCAAGTGGTATAAGGACGCTCTGCTGCTGCCCGACAACCA
CAGACAGGTGGTGTTCGAGAACGGCACACTGAAGCTGACCGATGTCCAGAAAGGCATGGACGAGGGCGAG
TACCTGTGCTCTGTTCTGATCCAGCCACAGCTGAGCATCAGCCAGTCTGTGCATGTGGCCGTGAAGGTGC
CACCTCTGATTCAGCCTTTCGAGTTCCCTCCTGCCTCTATCGGCCAGCTGCTGTACATCCCTTGTGTGGT
GTCTAGCGGCGACATGCCCATCAGAATCACATGGCGGAAGGATGGCCAAGTGATCATCAGCGGCTCTGGC
GTGACCATCGAGAGCAAAGAATTCATGTCTAGCCTGCAGATCTCCAGCGTGTCCCTGAAGCACAACGGCA
ACTACACCTGTATCGCCAGCAATGCCGCCGCTACCGTTAGCAGAGAAAGGCAGCTGATCGTGCGGGTGCC
ACCAAGATTTGTGGTGCAGCCCAACAACCAGGACGGCATCTATGGAAAGGCCGGCGTGCTGAACTGTAGC
GTGGACGGCTATCCACCTCCTAAAGTGATGTGGAAGCACGCCAAAGGCTCCGGCAATCCTCAGCAGTATC
ACCCTGTGCCACTGACCGGCAGAATTCAGATTCTGCCCAACAGCAGCCTGCTGATCCGGCACGTGCTGGA
AGAGGATATCGGCTACTATCTGTGCCAGGCCTCTAACGGCGTGGGCACCGATATCAGCAAGAGCATGTTC
CTGACCGTGAAGATCCCCGCCATGATCACCAGCCATCCTAACACCACAATCGCCATCAAGGGCCATGCCA
AAGAGCTGAATTGCACCGCCAGAGGCGAGCGGCCCATCATCATTAGATGGGAGAAGGGCGATACCGTGAT
CGACCCCGACAGAGTGATGAGATACGCTATCGCCACCAAGGACAACGGCGACGAAGTGGTGTCAACACTG
AAACTGAAGCCCGCCGACAGAGGCGACAGCGTGTTCTTTAGCTGCCACGCCATCAACTCCTACGGCGAGG
ATAGAGGACTCATCCAGCTGACAGTGCAAGAGCCTCCTGATCCTCCTGAGCTGGAAATCAGAGAAGTGAA
AGCCCGGTCCATGAACCTGCGGTGGACCCAGAGATTCGACGGCAATAGCATCATCACCGGCTTCGACATC
GAGTACAAGAACAAGAGCGACAGCTGGGACTTCAAGCAGAGCACCAGAAACATCAGCCCCACCATCAACC
AGGCCAACATCGTGGATCTGCACCCTGCCTCCGTGTACAGCATTAGAATGTACAGCTTCAACAAGATCGG
CCGCAGCGAGCCCAGCAAAGAACTGACCATTAGCACCGAGGAAGCTGCCCCTGACGGACCTCCTATGGAT
GTGACACTGCAGCCTGTGACCAGCCAGAGCATCCAAGTTACCTGGAAGGCCCCTAAGAAAGAACTGCAGA
ACGGCGTGATCCGGGGCTACCAGATCGGCTATAGAGAGAACAGCCCTGGCAGCAACGGCCAGTACAGCAT
CGTGGAAATGAAGGCCACTGGCGACTCCGAGGTGTACACACTGGACAACCTGAAGAAGTTCGCCCAGTAC
GGCGTGGTGGTGCAGGCCTTTAATAGAGCCGGAACAGGCCCTAGCAGCTCCGAGATCAATGCCACCACAC
TCGAGGATGTGCCTAGCCAGCCTCCAGAAAATGTGCGGGCCCTGTCTATCACCTCCGATGTGGCTGTGAT
CTCTTGGAGCGAGCCTCCTAGAAGCACCCTGAATGGGGTGCTGAAGGGGTATAGAGTGATCTTCTGGTCC
CTGTATGTGGACGGCGAGTGGGGCGAGATGCAGAACATCACCACCACCAGAGAAAGAGTGGAACTGAGAG
GCATGGAAAAGTTCACCAACTACAGCGTGCAGGTCCTGGCCTATACACAAGCTGGCGACGGCGTCAGATC
CTCCGTGCTGTATATCCAGACCAAAGAGGACGTCCCAGGACCTCCTGCCGGAATCAAAGCTGTGCCTTCT
AGCGCCTCTTCTGTGGTGGTTTCCTGGCTGCCTCCTACCAAGCCTAATGGCGTGATCAGAAAGTATACCA
TCTTCTGCAGCAGCCCCGGAAGCGGACAACCAGCTCCTAGCGAGTATGAGACAAGCCCCGAGCAGCTGTT
CTACCGGATCGCCCATCTGAACAGAGGCCAGCAGTACCTGCTGTGGGTTGCCGCTGTTACAAGCGCCGGA
AGAGGCAACAGCTCTGAGAAAGTGACAATCGAGCCTGCCGGCAAGGCCCCTGCCAAGATCATCTCTTTTG
GCGGCACCGTGACCACACCTTGGATGAAGGATGTGCGGCTGCCTTGCAACAGCGTGGGAGATCCTGCTCC
TGCCGTGAAATGGACCAAGGATAGCGAGGACAGCGCTATCCCAGTGTCCATGGATGGCCACAGACTGATC
CACACCAACGGAACACTGCTGCTGAGAGCCGTGAAAGCCGAGGACTCCGGCTACTACACATGCACTGCCA
CCAATACCGGCGGCTTCGATACCATCATCGTGAACCTGCTGGTCCAGGTTCCACCTGACCAGCCTAGACT
GACAGTGTCTAAGACCAGCGCCTCCAGCATCACCCTGACCTGGATTCCAGGCGATAATGGCGGCAGCTCC
ATCAGAGGCTTTGTGCTGCAGTACAGCGTGGACAACAGCGAGGAATGGAAGGACGTGTTCATCTCCAGCA
GCGAGCGGAGCTTCAAGCTGGATAGCCTGAAGTGCGGCACCTGGTACAAAGTGAAGCTGGCCGCCAAGAA
TAGCGTCGGCAGCGGAAGAATCAGCGAGATCATTGAGGCCAAGACACACGGCAGAGAGCCTAGCTTCAGC
AAGGACCAGCACCTGTTCACCCACATCAACAGCACCCATGCCAGGCTGAACCTGCAAGGCTGGAACAATG
GCGGCTGTCCTATTACCGCCATCGTGCTCGAGTACAGACCTAAAGGCACATGGGCCTGGCAGGGCCTGAG
AGCCAATAGCTCTGGCGAAGTGTTTCTGACCGAGCTGAGAGAGGCCACTTGGTACGAACTGCGGATGAGA
GCCTGTAATAGCGCCGGCTGTGGCAATGAGACTGCCCAGTTTGCCACACTGGATTACGACGGCAGCACAA
TCCCTCCAATCAAGTCTGCTCAAGGCGAGGGCGACGACGTGAAGAAAGGCGCGCCGGAAGATCAAGTTGA
TCCAAGATTGATTGATGGCAAGGGCGGATCTCTGGAGGTGCTGTTCCAGGGACCAGGCGGAAGCGGCAAT
CCCGGCGGCGATCTGGCCCCCCAGATGCTGCGCGAGCTGCAGGAGACCAATGCCGCCCTGCAGGACGTGC
GCGAGCTGCTGCGCCACCGCGTGAAGGAGATCACCTTCCTGAAGAACACCGTGATGGAGTGCGACGCCTG
CGGTATGCAGCCCTCTAGAGGCTCCGGCTCCATCATCCCAGTTGAGGAGGAGAACCCGGACTTCTGGAAC
CGCGAGGCAGCCGAGGCCCTGGGTGCCGCCAAGAAGCTGCAGCCTGCACAGACAGCCGCCAAGAACCTCA
TCATCTTCCTGGGCGATGGGATGGGGGTGTCTACGGTGACAGCTGCCAGGATCCTAAAAGGGCAGAAGAA
GGACAAACTGGGGCCTGAGATACCCCTGGCCATGGACCGCTTCCCATATGTGGCTCTGTCCAAGACATAC
AATGTAGACAAACATGTGCCAGACAGTGGAGCCACAGCCACGGCCTACCTGTGCGGGGTCAAGGGCAACT
TCCAGACCATTGGCTTGAGTGCAGCCGCCCGCTTTAACCAGTGCAACACGACACGCGGCAACGAGGTCAT
CTCCGTGATGAATCGGGCCAAGAAAGCAGGGAAGTCAGTGGGAGTGGTAACCACCACACGAGTGCAGCAC
GCCTCGCCAGCCGGCACCTACGCCCACACGGTGAACCGCAACTGGTACTCGGACGCCGACGTGCCTGCCT
CGGCCCGCCAGGAGGGGTGCCAGGACATCGCTACGCAGCTCATCTCCAACATGGACATTGACGTGATCCT
AGGTGGAGGCCGAAAGTACATGTTTCGCATGGGAACCCCAGACCCTGAGTACCCAGATGACTACAGCCAA
GGTGGGACCAGGCTGGACGGGAAGAATCTGGTGCAGGAATGGCTGGCGAAGCGCCAGGGTGCCCGGTATG
TGTGGAACCGCACTGAGCTCATGCAGGCTTCCCTGGACCCGTCTGTGACCCATCTCATGGGTCTCTTTGA
GCCTGGAGACATGAAATACGAGATCCACCGAGACTCCACACTGGACCCCTCCCTGATGGAGATGACAGAG
GCTGCCCTGCGCCTGCTGAGCAGGAACCCCCGCGGCTTCTTCCTCTTCGTGGAGGGTGGTCGCATCGACC
ATGGTCATCATGAAAGCAGGGCTTACCGGGCACTGACTGAGACGATCATGTTCGACGACGCCATTGAGAG
GGCGGGCCAGCTCACCAGCGAGGAGGACACGCTGAGCCTCGTCACTGCCGACCACTCCCACGTCTTCTCC
TTCGGAGGCTACCCCCTGCGAGGGAGCTCCATCTTCGGGCTGGCCCCTGGCAAGGCCCGGGACAGGAAGG
CCTACACGGTCCTCCTATACGGAAACGGTCCAGGCTATGTGCTCAAGGACGGCGCCCGGCCGGATGTTAC
CGAGAGCGAGAGCGGGAGCCCCGAGTATCGGCAGCAGTCAGCAGTGCCCCTGGACGAAGAGACCCACGCA
GGCGAGGACGTGGCGGTGTTCGCGCGCGGCCCGCAGGCGCACCTGGTTCACGGCGTGCAGGAGCAGACCT
TCATAGCGCACGTCATGGCCTTCGCCGCCTGCCTGGAGCCCTACACCGCCTGCGACCTGGCGCCCCCCGC
CGGCACCACCGACGCCGCGCACCCGGGTGGCGGAGGACTGAACGACATCTTCGAGGCTCAGAAAATCGAA
TGGCACGAACATCACCATCACCATCACCATCACCATTAAGGCCGGCCTGTAGTCACTGGCACAACGCGTT
ACCCGGTAAGCCAATCGGGTATACACGGTCGTCATACTGCAGACAGGGTTCTTCTACTTTGCAAGATAGT
CTTGAGTAGTAAAATAAATAGATAGAGAAAATCAGCCTCGACTGTGCCTTCTAGTTGCCAGCCATCTGTT
GTTTGCCCCTCCCCCGTGCCTTCCTTGACCCTGGAAGGTGCCACTCCCACTGTCCTTTCCTAATAAAATG
AGGAAATTGCATCACAACACTCAACCCTATCTCGGTCTATTCTTTTGATTTATAAGGGATTTTGCCGATT
TCGGCCTATTGGTTAAAAAATGAGCTGATTTAACAAAAATTTAACGCGAATTAATTCTGTGGAATGTGTG
TCAGTTAGGGTGTGGAAAGTCCCCAGGCTCCCCAGCAGGCAGAAGTATGCAAAGCATGCATCTCAATTAG
TCAGCAACCAGGTGTGGAAAGTCCCCAGGCTCCCCAGCAGGCAGAAGTATGCAAAGCATGCATCTCAATT
AGTCAGCAACCATAGTCCCGCCCCTAACTCCGCCCATCCCGCCCCTAACTCCGCCCAGTTCCGCCCATTC
TCCGCCCCATGGCTGACTAATTTTTTTTATTTATGCAGAGGCCGAGGCCGCCTCTGCCTCTGAGCTATTC
CAGAAGTAGTGAGGAGGCTTTTTTGGAGGCCTAGGCTTTTGCAAAAAGCTCCCGGGAGCTTGTATATCCA
TTTTCGGATCTGATCAGCACGTGTTGACAATTAATCATCGGCATAGTATATCGGCATAGTATAATACGAC
AAGGTGAGGAACTAAACCATGACCGAGTACAAGCCCACGGTGCGCCTCGCCACCCGCGACGACGTCCCCA
GGGCCGTACGCACCCTCGCCGCCGCGTTCGCCGACTACCCCGCCACGCGCCACACCGTCGATCCGGACCG
CCACATCGAGCGGGTCACCGAGCTGCAAGAACTCTTCCTCACGCGCGTCGGGCTCGACATCGGCAAGGTG
TGGGTCGCGGACGACGGCGCCGCGGTGGCGGTCTGGACCACGCCGGAGAGCGTCGAAGCGGGGGCGGTGT
TCGCCGAGATCGGCCCGCGCATGGCCGAGTTGAGCGGTTCCCGGCTGGCCGCGCAGCAACAGATGGAAGG
CCTCCTGGCGCCGCACCGGCCCAAGGAGCCCGCGTGGTTCCTGGCCACCGTCGGCGTCTCGCCCGACCAC
CAGGGCAAGGGTCTGGGCAGCGCCGTCGTGCTCCCCGGAGTGGAGGCGGCCGAGCGCGCCGGGGTGCCCG
CCTTCCTGGAGACATCCGCGCCCCGCAACCTCCCCTTCTACGAGCGGCTCGGCTTCACCGTCACCGCCGA
CGTCGAGGTGCCCGAAGGACCGCGCACCTGGTGCATGACCCGCAAGCCCGGTGCCTGACACGTGCTACGA
GATTTCGATTCCACCGCCGCCTTCTATGAAAGGTTGGGCTTCGGAATCGTTTTCCGGGACGCCGGCTGGA
TGATCCTCCAGCGCGGGGATCTCATGCTGGAGTTCTTCGCCCACCCCAACTTGTTTATTGCAGCTTATAA
TGGTTACAAATAAAGCAATAGCATCACAAATTTCACAAATAAAGCATTTTTTTCACTGCATTCTAGTTGT
GGTTTGTCCAAACTCATCAATGTATCTTATCATGTCTGTATACCGTCGACCTCTAGCTAGAGCTTGGCGT
AATCATGGTCATTACCAATGCTTAATCAGTGAGGCACCTATCTCAGCGATCTGTCTATTTCGTTCATCCA
TAGTTGCCTGACTCCCCGTCGTGTAGATAACTACGATACGGGAGGGCTTACCATCTGGCCCCAGCGCTGC
GATGATACCGCGAGAACCACGCTCACCGGCTCCGGATTTATCAGCAATAAACCAGCCAGCCGGAAGGGCC
GAGCGCAGAAGTGGTCCTGCAACTTTATCCGCCTCCATCCAGTCTATTAATTGTTGCCGGGAAGCTAGAG
TAAGTAGTTCGCCAGTTAATAGTTTGCGCAACGTTGTTGCCATCGCTACAGGCATCGTGGTGTCACGCTC
GTCGTTTGGTATGGCTTCATTCAGCTCCGGTTCCCAACGATCAAGGCGAGTTACATGATCCCCCATGTTG
TGCAAAAAAGCGGTTAGCTCCTTCGGTCCTCCGATCGTTGTCAGAAGTAAGTTGGCCGCAGTGTTATCAC
TCATGGTTATGGCAGCACTGCATAATTCTCTTACTGTCATGCCATCCGTAAGATGCTTTTCTGTGACTGG
TGAGTACTCAACCAAGTCATTCTGAGAATAGTGTATGCGGCGACCGAGTTGCTCTTGCCCGGCGTCAATA
CGGGATAATACCGCGCCACATAGCAGAACTTTAAAAGTGCTCATCATTGGAAAACGTTCTTCGGGGCGAA
AACTCTCAAGGATCTTACCGCTGTTGAGATCCAGTTCGATGTAACCCACTCGTGCACCCAACTGATCTTC
AGCATCTTTTACTTTCACCAGCGTTTCTGGGTGAGCAAAAACAGGAAGGCAAAATGCCGCAAAAAAGGGA
ATAAGGGCGACACGGAAATGTTGAATACTCATATTCTTCCTT
Features (pLannotate 1.2.2; 24 found; start..end, strand, type, name):
    119..143     -  CDS            KanR (fragment): aminoglycoside phosphotransferase; aph(3')-Ia; confers resistance to kanamycin
    254..842     +  rep_origin     ori: high-copy-number ColE1/pMB1/pBR322/pUC origin of replication
   1067..1084    +  terminator     rrnB T2 terminator (fragment): transcription terminator T2 from the E. coli rrnB gene
   1109..1128    -  CDS            lacZα (fragment): LacZα fragment of β-galactosidase; lacZ fragment
   1582..1602    +  protein_bind   lac operator (fragment): The lac repressor binds to the lac operator to inhibit transcription in E. coli. This inhibition can be relieved by adding lactose or isopropyl-β-D-thiogalactopyranoside (IPTG). lac repressor encoded by lacI
   1843..2146    +  enhancer       CMV enhancer: human cytomegalovirus immediate early enhancer
   2147..2350    +  promoter       CMV promoter: human cytomegalovirus (CMV) immediate early promoter
   2486..2529    +  intron         CMV intron (fragment): modified intron A from human cytomegalovirus
   2581..2599    +  promoter       SP6 promoter: promoter for bacteriophage SP6 RNA polymerase
   2603..2640    +  CDS            IgH signal sequence (fragment): signal sequence from the mouse immunoglobulin heavy chain variable region
   2740..7467    +  CDS            DSCAML1 (fragment): DSCL1_HUMAN - Also known as DSCAM2, KIAA1132 From Homo sapiens (Human).
   7564..7743    +  CDS            Comp (fragment): COMP_RAT - Experimental evidence at protein level: Swiss-Prot protein existence level 1. May play a role in the structural integrity of cartilage via its interaction with other extracellular matrix proteins such as the collagens and fibronectin. Can mediate the interaction of chondrocytes with the cartilage extracellular matrix through interaction with cell surface integrin receptors. Could play a role in the pathogenesis of osteoarthritis. Potent suppressor of apoptosis in both primary chondrocytes and transformed cells. Suppresses apoptosis by blocking the activation of caspase-3 and by indu
   7731..9183    +  CDS            SEAP (fragment): secreted alkaline phosphatase from human placenta The natural enzyme has a C-terminal transmembrane sequence that is replaced by a GPI anchor.
   9208..9249    +  CDS            AviTag™ (fragment): peptide tag that allows for enzymatic biotinylation
   9253..9276    +  CDS            8xHis: 8xHis affinity tag
   9422..9533    +  polyA_signal   bGH poly(A) signal: bovine growth hormone polyadenylation signal
   9534..9642    +  rep_origin     f1 ori (fragment): f1 bacteriophage origin of replication; arrow indicates direction of (+) strand synthesis
   9656..9985    +  promoter       SV40 promoter: SV40 enhancer and early promoter
  10033..10080   +  promoter       EM7 promoter: synthetic bacterial promoter&nbsp
  10099..10698   +  CDS            PuroR (fragment): puromycin N-acetyltransferase; pac from Streptomyces; confers resistance to puromycin
  10708..10833   +  CDS            ble (fragment): BLE_KLEPN - Experimental evidence at protein level: Swiss-Prot protein existence level 1. Binding protein with a strong affinity to the bleomycin family of antibiotics. Binds to CL990; an antimitotic-antibiotic compound. From Klebsiella pneumoniae.
  10828..10949   +  polyA_signal   SV40 poly(A) signal: SV40 polyadenylation signal
  11002..11862   -  CDS            AmpR: β-lactamase; bla; confers resistance to ampicillin, carbenicillin, and related antibiotics
  11865..89      -  promoter       AmpR promoter (fragment) (across the origin): bla
