[The description below was written by a language model from this plasmid's Addgene catalogue record and pLannotate feature annotations shown in this document.]
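Description:
pD649-HAsp-DSCAML1(Trunc1)-COMP5AP-AviTag-9xHis is a mammalian expression plasmid of about 11.9 kb, built on the pD649 backbone, that produces a secreted, multimerised form of part of the extracellular domain of human DSCAML1 (also called DSCAM2), an immunoglobulin-superfamily cell-surface protein. It is maintained at high copy in E. coli through a ColE1/pUC-type origin and selected with ampicillin via the β-lactamase gene. A separate SV40 early promoter/EM7 cassette drives a puromycin N-acetyltransferase gene ending in an SV40 poly(A) signal, which could in principle allow puromycin selection in mammalian cells. The short KanR, lacZα, ble and f1 ori matches in the annotation are only fragments and probably backbone remnants.

The expression unit uses the CMV enhancer and promoter, with a piece of CMV intron A. A downstream SP6 promoter offers a site for in vitro transcription and sequencing. The open reading frame begins with a signal peptide, named HAsp in the construct title but matched by the annotation to a fragment of an immunoglobulin heavy-chain leader. It continues with the roughly 4.7 kb truncated DSCAML1 ectodomain, cloned between retained NotI and AscI sites. Next come the coiled-coil region of rat cartilage oligomeric matrix protein, which assembles into pentamers, then human placental alkaline phosphatase, an AviTag for enzymatic biotinylation, and a polyhistidine tag. The name specifies nine histidines, while the annotation matches eight. A bGH poly(A) signal terminates the transcript.

Pentamerisation raises avidity and the phosphatase gives an enzymatic readout, so the secreted fusion is suited to use as a probe for detecting weak extracellular protein-protein interactions. This fits the human IgSF interactome screen the plasmid collection was made for. The depositor notes that some plasmids in the collection may carry an IS4-like transposase insertion upstream of the CMV promoter; none is annotated here.
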