Addgene plasmid #157607: pD649-HAsp-DSCAML1(Trunc1)-COMP5AP-AviTag-9xHis
Purpose: Mammalian expression of cell-surface protein partial extracellular domain fused to COMP5AP-AviTag-9xHis. Protein is secreted from cells.
Depositing lab: Chris Garcia. Depositing organization: Stanford University. Publication: A Human IgSF Cell-Surface Interactome Reveals a Complex Network of Protein-Protein Interactions. Wojtowicz WM, Vielmetter J, Fernandes RA, Siepe DH, Eastman CL, Chisholm GB, Cox S, Klock H, Anderson PW, Rue SM, Miller JJ, Glaser SM, Bragstad ML, Vance J, Lam AW, Lesley SA, Zinn K, Garcia KC. Cell. 2020 Aug 20;182(4):1027-1043.e17. doi: 10.1016/j.cell.2020.07.025. PubMed 32822567.
Backbone
  Vector backbone: pD649
  Backbone size w/o insert (bp): 7153
  Vector type: Mammalian Expression
Growth in bacteria
  Bacterial resistance: Ampicillin, 100 μg/mL
  Growth temperature: 37°C
  Growth strain: DH5alpha
  Copy number: High Copy
Gene/Insert
  Gene/Insert name: DSCAML1 (alt name: DSCL1)
  Species: H. sapiens (human)
  Insert size (bp): 4719
  Entrez Gene: DSCAML1 (a.k.a. DSCAM2)
  Promoter: CMV/SP6
  Tag / fusion protein: COMP5AP-AviTag-9xHis (C terminal on backbone)
  Cloning method: Restriction Enzyme; 5′ cloning site GCGGCCGC (not destroyed); 3′ cloning site GGCGCGCC (not destroyed)
  Sequencing primers: 5′ ATTTAGGTGACACTATAG; 3′ CGTCGCACTCCATCACGGTG
Resource information
  A portion of this plasmid was derived from a plasmid made by: synthesis by ThermoFisher
Terms and licenses: Academic/Nonprofit Terms; Industry Terms: Not Available to Industry
Depositor comments: Some plasmids in this collection may have an IS4-like element ISVsa5 family transposase upstream of the CMV promoter.
How to cite: pD649-HAsp-DSCAML1(Trunc1)-COMP5AP-AviTag-9xHis was a gift from Chris Garcia (Addgene plasmid # 157607 ; http://n2t.net/addgene:157607 ; RRID:Addgene_157607)
