>Addgene plasmid #157607 | pD649-HAsp-DSCAML1(Trunc1)-COMP5AP-AviTag-9xHis | depositor partial sequence | sequence record 304324 | insert (extracellular domain truncation)
GAAGATGTGGGCACAAGCCTGTACTTCGTGAACGACAGCCTGCAGCAAGTGACCTTTAGCAGCTCTGTGG
GCGTCGTGGTTCCTTGTCCTGCTGCTGGATCTCCATCTGCCGCTCTGAGATGGTATCTGGCCACCGGCGA
CGACATCTACGATGTGCCTCACATTAGACACGTGCACGCCAATGGCACCCTGCAGCTGTACCCTTTTAGC
CCCAGCGCCTTCAACAGCTTCATCCACGACAACGACTATTTCTGCACCGCCGAGAACGCCGCTGGCAAGA
TCAGATCCCCTAACATCAGAGTGAAGGCCGTGTTCCGCGAGCCTTACACCGTCAGAGTGGAAGATCAGCG
GAGCATGAGAGGCAACGTGGCCGTGTTTAAGTGTCTGATCCCCAGCAGCGTGCAAGAGTACGTGTCCGTG
GTGTCCTGGGAGAAAGACACCGTGTCTATCATCCCCGAGCACCGGTTCTTCATCACATACCACGGCGGCC
TGTACATCAGCGACGTGCAGAAAGAAGATGCCCTGAGCACCTACCGGTGCATCACCAAGCACAAGTACAG
CGGCGAGACAAGACAGAGCAATGGCGCCAGACTGAGCGTGACAGATCCTGCCGAGAGCATCCCTACCATC
CTGGATGGCTTCCACAGCCAAGAAGTGTGGGCCGGACATACCGTGGAACTGCCTTGTACAGCCAGCGGCT
ACCCCATTCCTGCCATCAGATGGCTGAAGGACGGTAGACCTCTGCCTGCCGATAGCCGGTGGACAAAGAG
AATCACCGGCCTGACCATCTCCGACCTGAGAACAGAGGATAGCGGCACCTACATCTGCGAAGTGACCAAT
ACCTTTGGCAGCGCCGAGGCCACAGGCATCCTGATGGTTATTGACCCTCTGCACGTGACCCTGACACCTA
AGAAGCTGAAAACCGGCATCGGCTCCACCGTGATCCTGTCTTGTGCTCTGACCGGCTCTCCCGAGTTCAC
CATCAGGTGGTACAGAAACACCGAGCTGGTGCTGCCTGACGAGGCCATCTCTATCAGAGGCCTGAGCAAC
GAGACACTGCTGATCACAAGCGCCCAGAAGTCTCACAGCGGCGCCTACCAGTGCTTTGCCACAAGAAAAG
CCCAGACAGCCCAGGACTTCGCCATCATTGCCCTGGAAGATGGCACCCCTAGAATCGTGTCCAGCTTCAG
CGAGAAGGTGGTCAACCCTGGCGAGCAGTTTTCTCTGATGTGTGCCGCTAAAGGCGCCCCTCCACCTACA
GTGACATGGGCCCTCGATGATGAGCCCATCGTCAGAGATGGCAGCCACAGGACCAACCAGTACACCATGT
CCGATGGCACCACCATCAGCCACATGAACGTGACAGGCCCACAGATAAGAGATGGCGGCGTGTACAGATG
CACAGCCAGAAATCTCGTGGGCTCCGCCGAGTACCAGGCCAGAATCAATGTTCGGGGCCCTCCTAGCATC
CGGGCCATGAGAAATATTACAGCCGTGGCCGGCAGAGACACCCTGATCAATTGCAGAGTGATCGGCTACC
CTTACTACAGCATCAAGTGGTATAAGGACGCTCTGCTGCTGCCCGACAACCACAGACAGGTGGTGTTCGA
GAACGGCACACTGAAGCTGACCGATGTCCAGAAAGGCATGGACGAGGGCGAGTACCTGTGCTCTGTTCTG
ATCCAGCCACAGCTGAGCATCAGCCAGTCTGTGCATGTGGCCGTGAAGGTGCCACCTCTGATTCAGCCTT
TCGAGTTCCCTCCTGCCTCTATCGGCCAGCTGCTGTACATCCCTTGTGTGGTGTCTAGCGGCGACATGCC
CATCAGAATCACATGGCGGAAGGATGGCCAAGTGATCATCAGCGGCTCTGGCGTGACCATCGAGAGCAAA
GAATTCATGTCTAGCCTGCAGATCTCCAGCGTGTCCCTGAAGCACAACGGCAACTACACCTGTATCGCCA
GCAATGCCGCCGCTACCGTTAGCAGAGAAAGGCAGCTGATCGTGCGGGTGCCACCAAGATTTGTGGTGCA
GCCCAACAACCAGGACGGCATCTATGGAAAGGCCGGCGTGCTGAACTGTAGCGTGGACGGCTATCCACCT
CCTAAAGTGATGTGGAAGCACGCCAAAGGCTCCGGCAATCCTCAGCAGTATCACCCTGTGCCACTGACCG
GCAGAATTCAGATTCTGCCCAACAGCAGCCTGCTGATCCGGCACGTGCTGGAAGAGGATATCGGCTACTA
TCTGTGCCAGGCCTCTAACGGCGTGGGCACCGATATCAGCAAGAGCATGTTCCTGACCGTGAAGATCCCC
GCCATGATCACCAGCCATCCTAACACCACAATCGCCATCAAGGGCCATGCCAAAGAGCTGAATTGCACCG
CCAGAGGCGAGCGGCCCATCATCATTAGATGGGAGAAGGGCGATACCGTGATCGACCCCGACAGAGTGAT
GAGATACGCTATCGCCACCAAGGACAACGGCGACGAAGTGGTGTCAACACTGAAACTGAAGCCCGCCGAC
AGAGGCGACAGCGTGTTCTTTAGCTGCCACGCCATCAACTCCTACGGCGAGGATAGAGGACTCATCCAGC
TGACAGTGCAAGAGCCTCCTGATCCTCCTGAGCTGGAAATCAGAGAAGTGAAAGCCCGGTCCATGAACCT
GCGGTGGACCCAGAGATTCGACGGCAATAGCATCATCACCGGCTTCGACATCGAGTACAAGAACAAGAGC
GACAGCTGGGACTTCAAGCAGAGCACCAGAAACATCAGCCCCACCATCAACCAGGCCAACATCGTGGATC
TGCACCCTGCCTCCGTGTACAGCATTAGAATGTACAGCTTCAACAAGATCGGCCGCAGCGAGCCCAGCAA
AGAACTGACCATTAGCACCGAGGAAGCTGCCCCTGACGGACCTCCTATGGATGTGACACTGCAGCCTGTG
ACCAGCCAGAGCATCCAAGTTACCTGGAAGGCCCCTAAGAAAGAACTGCAGAACGGCGTGATCCGGGGCT
ACCAGATCGGCTATAGAGAGAACAGCCCTGGCAGCAACGGCCAGTACAGCATCGTGGAAATGAAGGCCAC
TGGCGACTCCGAGGTGTACACACTGGACAACCTGAAGAAGTTCGCCCAGTACGGCGTGGTGGTGCAGGCC
TTTAATAGAGCCGGAACAGGCCCTAGCAGCTCCGAGATCAATGCCACCACACTCGAGGATGTGCCTAGCC
AGCCTCCAGAAAATGTGCGGGCCCTGTCTATCACCTCCGATGTGGCTGTGATCTCTTGGAGCGAGCCTCC
TAGAAGCACCCTGAATGGGGTGCTGAAGGGGTATAGAGTGATCTTCTGGTCCCTGTATGTGGACGGCGAG
TGGGGCGAGATGCAGAACATCACCACCACCAGAGAAAGAGTGGAACTGAGAGGCATGGAAAAGTTCACCA
ACTACAGCGTGCAGGTCCTGGCCTATACACAAGCTGGCGACGGCGTCAGATCCTCCGTGCTGTATATCCA
GACCAAAGAGGACGTCCCAGGACCTCCTGCCGGAATCAAAGCTGTGCCTTCTAGCGCCTCTTCTGTGGTG
GTTTCCTGGCTGCCTCCTACCAAGCCTAATGGCGTGATCAGAAAGTATACCATCTTCTGCAGCAGCCCCG
GAAGCGGACAACCAGCTCCTAGCGAGTATGAGACAAGCCCCGAGCAGCTGTTCTACCGGATCGCCCATCT
GAACAGAGGCCAGCAGTACCTGCTGTGGGTTGCCGCTGTTACAAGCGCCGGAAGAGGCAACAGCTCTGAG
AAAGTGACAATCGAGCCTGCCGGCAAGGCCCCTGCCAAGATCATCTCTTTTGGCGGCACCGTGACCACAC
CTTGGATGAAGGATGTGCGGCTGCCTTGCAACAGCGTGGGAGATCCTGCTCCTGCCGTGAAATGGACCAA
GGATAGCGAGGACAGCGCTATCCCAGTGTCCATGGATGGCCACAGACTGATCCACACCAACGGAACACTG
CTGCTGAGAGCCGTGAAAGCCGAGGACTCCGGCTACTACACATGCACTGCCACCAATACCGGCGGCTTCG
ATACCATCATCGTGAACCTGCTGGTCCAGGTTCCACCTGACCAGCCTAGACTGACAGTGTCTAAGACCAG
CGCCTCCAGCATCACCCTGACCTGGATTCCAGGCGATAATGGCGGCAGCTCCATCAGAGGCTTTGTGCTG
CAGTACAGCGTGGACAACAGCGAGGAATGGAAGGACGTGTTCATCTCCAGCAGCGAGCGGAGCTTCAAGC
TGGATAGCCTGAAGTGCGGCACCTGGTACAAAGTGAAGCTGGCCGCCAAGAATAGCGTCGGCAGCGGAAG
AATCAGCGAGATCATTGAGGCCAAGACACACGGCAGAGAGCCTAGCTTCAGCAAGGACCAGCACCTGTTC
ACCCACATCAACAGCACCCATGCCAGGCTGAACCTGCAAGGCTGGAACAATGGCGGCTGTCCTATTACCG
CCATCGTGCTCGAGTACAGACCTAAAGGCACATGGGCCTGGCAGGGCCTGAGAGCCAATAGCTCTGGCGA
AGTGTTTCTGACCGAGCTGAGAGAGGCCACTTGGTACGAACTGCGGATGAGAGCCTGTAATAGCGCCGGC
TGTGGCAATGAGACTGCCCAGTTTGCCACACTGGATTACGACGGCAGCACAATCCCTCCAATCAAGTCTG
CTCAAGGCGAGGGCGACGACGTGAAGAAA
